>Addgene plasmid #43282 | II-ATTT | depositor partial sequence | sequence record 58547 | II-ATTT sequence 426 bps
CGTCTCGCTTAACCCCAGAGCAGGTCGTGGCAATCGCCTCCAACATTGGCGGGAAACAGGCACTCGAGAC
TGTCCAGCGCCTGCTTCCCGTGCTGTGCCAAGCGCACGGACTCACCCCAGAGCAGGTCGTGGCCATTGCC
TCGAATGGAGGGGGCAAACAGGCGTTGGAAACCGTACAACGATTGCTGCCGGTGCTGTGCCAAGCGCACG
GCCTCACCCCAGAGCAGGTCGTGGCCATTGCCTCGAATGGAGGGGGCAAACAGGCGTTGGAAACCGTACA
ACGATTGCTGCCGGTGCTGTGCCAAGCGCACGGATTAACCCCAGAGCAGGTCGTGGCCATTGCCTCGAAT
GGAGGGGGCAAACAGGCGTTGGAAACCGTACAACGATTGCTGCCGGTGCTGTGCCAAGCGCACGGGCTCA
GAGACG
