>Addgene plasmid #43282 | II-ATTT | addgene partial sequence | sequence record 60626 | M13-F20 5'-TGTAAAACGACGGCCAGT-3'
CCCTCTAGATGCATGCTCGAGCGGCCGCCAGTGTGATGGATATCTGCAGAATTCGCCCTTAGTATCTTTC
CTGTGCCCACGTCTCTGAGCCCGTGCGCTTGGCACAGCACCGGCAGCAATCGTTGTACGGTTTCCAACGC
CTGTTTGCCCCCTCCATTCGAGGCAATGGCCACGACCTGCTCTGGGGTTAATCCGTGCGCTTGGCACAGC
ACCGGCAGCAATCGTTGTACGGTTTCCAACGCCTGTTTGCCCCCTCCATTCGAGGCAATGGCCACGACCT
GCTCTGGGGTGAGGCCGTGCGCTTGGCACAGCACCGGCAGCAATCGTTGTACGGTTTCCAACGCCTGTTT
GCCCCCTCCATTCGAGGCAATGGCCACGACCTGCTCTGGGGTGAGTCCGTGCGCTTGGCACAGCACGGGA
AGCAGGCGCTGGACAGTCTCGAGTGCCTGTTTCCCGCCAATGTTGGAGGCGATTGCCACGACCTGCTCTG
GGGTTAAGCGAGACGCGCTAGGACGGCATCTATATAAGGGCGAATTCCAGCACACTGGCGGCCGTTACTA
GTGGATCCGAGCTCGGTACCAAGCTTGGCGTAATCATGGTCATAGCTGTTTCCTGTGTGAAATTGTTATC
CGCTCACAATTCCACACAACATACGAGCCGGAAGCATAAAGTGTAAAGCCTGGGGTGCCTAATGAGTGAG
CTAACTCACATTAATTGCGTTGCGCTCACTGCCCGCTTTCCAGTCGGGAAACCTGTCGTGCCAGCTGCAT
TAATGAATCGGCCAACGCGCGGGGAGAGGCGGTTTGCGTATTGGGCGCTCTTCCGCTTCCTCGCTCACTG
ACTCGCTGCGCTCGGTCGTTCGGCTGCGGCGAGCGGTATC
