[The description below was written by a language model from this plasmid's Addgene catalogue record.]
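Description:
II-ATTT is a bacterial cloning plasmid built on the commercial pCRII-TOPO backbone (about 4.0 kb without insert), into which a 426 bp synthetic fragment was placed by TOPO cloning. It is maintained at high copy number in standard E. coli cloning strains and carries both ampicillin and kanamycin resistance, the dual-marker arrangement characteristic of this backbone. The insert sits between the vector's T7 and M13 reverse priming sites, which are the positions listed for sequence verification. The record classifies the plasmid purely as a cloning vector, with no indication that the insert is meant to be expressed from it, and no feature table is supplied, so individual backbone elements cannot be itemised beyond what is generally known for pCRII-TOPO.

The record does not spell out what the insert encodes, describing it only as synthetic and naming it II-ATTT. The plasmid was deposited in connection with a TALEN genome-editing system developed for generating human stem cell-based disease models. In that context the name and size are consistent with a pre-assembled module of four TAL effector repeats, each repeat being roughly 100 bp, with the repeats recognising the bases A, T, T and T in order, and with "II" plausibly marking the module's position in the final repeat array. This interpretation is an inference from the name, insert length and associated work rather than something the catalogue fields state. On that reading, the plasmid would serve as one member of a library of building-block fragments that are stored and amplified in bacteria, then combined with others to assemble custom TALEN DNA-binding domains against chosen genomic target sequences.
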