Addgene plasmid #43282: II-ATTT
Depositing lab: Chad Cowan & Kiran Musunuru. Depositing organization: Harvard University. Publication: A TALEN Genome-Editing System for Generating Human Stem Cell-Based Disease Models. Ding Q, Lee YK, Schaefer EA, Peters DT, Veres A, Kim K, Kuperwasser N, Motola DL, Meissner TB, Hendriks WT, Trevisan M, Gupta RM, Moisan A, Banks E, Friesen M, Schinzel RT, Xia F, Tang A, Xia Y, Figueroa E, Wann A, Ahfeldt T, Daheron L, Zhang F, Rubin LL, Peng LF, Chung RT, Musunuru K, Cowan CA. Cell Stem Cell. 2012 Dec 12. pii: S1934-5909(12)00645-5. doi: 10.1016/j.stem.2012.11.011. PubMed 23246482.
Backbone
  Vector backbone: pCRII-TOPO
  Backbone manufacturer: Invitrogen
  Backbone size w/o insert (bp): 3973
  Vector type: Bacterial Cloning
Growth in bacteria
  Bacterial resistance: Ampicillin and Kanamycin, 100 & 50 μg/mL
  Growth temperature: 37°C
  Growth strain: Top10
  Copy number: High Copy
Gene/Insert
  Gene/Insert name: II-ATTT
  Species: Synthetic
  Insert size (bp): 426
  Cloning method: TOPO Cloning
  Sequencing primers: 5′ T7; 3′ M13-rev
Terms and licenses: Academic/Nonprofit Terms; Industry Terms: Not Available to Industry
How to cite: II-ATTT was a gift from Chad Cowan & Kiran Musunuru (Addgene plasmid # 43282 ; http://n2t.net/addgene:43282 ; RRID:Addgene_43282)
